Addgene plasmid #100631: YCe1713 HC_Kan_RFP-p21
Purpose: (Empty Backbone) EMMA toolkit part-entry vector position 21
Depositing lab: Yizhi Cai. Depositing organization: University of Edinburgh. Publication: EMMA: An Extensible Mammalian Modular Assembly Toolkit for the Rapid Design and Production of Diverse Expression Vectors. Martella A, Matjusaitis M, Auxillos J, Pollard SM, Cai Y. ACS Synth Biol. 2017 Apr 24. doi: 10.1021/acssynbio.7b00016. PubMed 28418644.
Backbone
  Vector backbone: pSMART HC_Kan
  Vector type: Synthetic Biology
Growth in bacteria
  Bacterial resistance: Kanamycin, 50 μg/mL
  Growth temperature: 37°C
  Growth strain: DH5alpha
  Copy number: High Copy
Gene/Insert
  Gene/Insert name: None
Terms and licenses: Academic/Nonprofit Terms; Industry Terms: Not Available to Industry
Depositor comments: It is used to standardize new parts for EMMA toolkit. New DNA fragments (parts) are cloned into this plasmid replacing the RFP gene through a BsaI Golden Gate reaction. The resulting plasmid will have the part flanked by BsmBI sites and the fusion sites corresponding to position 21 of EMMA platform.
How to cite: YCe1713 HC_Kan_RFP-p21 was a gift from Yizhi Cai (Addgene plasmid # 100631 ; http://n2t.net/addgene:100631 ; RRID:Addgene_100631)
