[The description below was written by a language model from this plasmid's Addgene catalogue record and pLannotate feature annotations shown in this document.]
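Description:
YCe1713 HC_Kan_RFP-p21 is an empty part-entry vector from the EMMA (Extensible Mammalian Modular Assembly) toolkit, built on the pSMART HC_Kan backbone and used to bring new DNA parts into the toolkit's standard format for position 21. It is a small bacterial cloning plasmid of about 2.9 kb, propagated in E. coli from a high-copy ColE1/pUC-type origin and selected with kanamycin through an aph(3')-Ia aminoglycoside phosphotransferase gene annotated as driven by a cat promoter. As is typical of the pSMART design, the cloning region, marker and origin are insulated from one another by transcription terminators (tonB, T7Te and T3Te), which limits read-through into or out of cloned fragments.

The placeholder in the cloning site is a bacterial mRFP1 expression cassette bracketed by BioBrick prefix and suffix sequences. It consists of a lac promoter with its CAP binding site and lac operator (preceded by a short residual lacI fragment), the mRFP1 coding sequence, and rrnB T1 and T7Te terminators. According to the depositor, a new fragment is inserted by a BsaI Golden Gate reaction that displaces the RFP gene, so loss of red fluorescence should distinguish recombinant colonies from those carrying the parental vector. In the resulting plasmid the part is flanked by BsmBI sites and by the fusion sites specific to EMMA position 21, ready for release and ordered assembly into mammalian expression vectors. The type IIS sites and fusion overhangs themselves are not annotated in the feature tables. The two sequence records, a depositor sequence and a sequencing result, differ by only a few nucleotides and carry the same features in opposite orientation.
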