Features (pLannotate 1.2.2; 15 found; start..end, strand, type, name):
     73..102     +  terminator     T3Te terminator: phage T3 early transcription terminator
    124..711     +  rep_origin     ori: high-copy-number ColE1/pMB1/pBR322/pUC origin of replication
    723..750     -  terminator     T7Te terminator: phage T7 early transcription terminator
    774..1589    -  CDS            KanR: aminoglycoside phosphotransferase; aph(3')-Ia; confers resistance to kanamycin in bacteria or G418 (Geneticin®) in eukaryotes
   1590..1692    -  promoter       cat promoter: promoter of the E. coli cat gene encoding chloramphenicol acetyltransferase
   1693..1724    -  terminator     tonB terminator: bidirectional E. coli tonB-P14 transcription terminator
   1808..1829    +  misc_feature   BioBrick prefix: BioBrick prefix for parts that do not start with "ATG"
   1830..1917    +  CDS            lacI (fragment): lac repressor; lacI; The lac repressor binds to the lac operator to inhibit transcription in E. coli. This inhibition can be relieved by adding lactose or isopropyl-β-D-thiogalactopyranoside (IPTG).
   1930..1951    +  protein_bind   CAP binding site: CAP binding activates transcription in the presence of cAMP. E. coli catabolite activator protein
   1966..1996    +  promoter       lac promoter: promoter for the E. coli lac operon
   2004..2020    +  protein_bind   lac operator: The lac repressor binds to the lac operator to inhibit transcription in E. coli. This inhibition can be relieved by adding lactose or isopropyl-β-D-thiogalactopyranoside (IPTG). lac repressor encoded by lacI
   2056..2730    +  CDS            mRFP1: mRFP1 is a basic (constitutively fluorescent) red fluorescent protein published in 2002, derived from Discosoma sp.. It is reported to be a somewhat slowly-maturing monomer with low acid sensitivity.
   2778..2849    +  terminator     rrnB T1 terminator: transcription terminator T1 from the E. coli rrnB gene
   2865..2892    +  terminator     T7Te terminator: phage T7 early transcription terminator
   2899..2919    +  misc_feature   BioBrick suffix: universal suffix for all parts
>Addgene plasmid #100631 | YCe1713 HC_Kan_RFP-p21 | depositor full sequence | sequence record 189548 | YCe1713 HC_Kan_RFP-p21 sequence 2939 bps
AACGAATTCAAGCTTGATATCATTCAGGACGAGCCTCAGACTCCAGCGTAACTGGACTGCAATCAACTCA
CTGGCTCACCTTCACGGGTGGGCCTTTCTTCGGTAGAAAATCAAAGGATCTTCTTGAGATCCTTTTTTTC
TGCGCGTAATCTGCTGCTTGCAAACAAAAAAACCACCGCTACCAGCGGTGGTTTGTTTGCCGGATCAAGA
GCTACCAACTCTTTTTCCGAGGTAACTGGCTTCAGCAGAGCGCAGATACCAAATACTGTTCTTCTAGTGT
AGCCGTAGTTAGGCCACCACTTCAAGAACTCTGTAGCACCGCCTACATACCTCGCTCTGCTAATCCTGTT
ACCAGTGGCTGCTGCCAGTGGCGATAAGTCGTGTCTTACCGGGTTGGACTCAAGACGATAGTTACCGGAT
AAGGCGCAGCGGTCGGGCTGAACGGGGGGTTCGTGCACACAGCCCAGCTTGGAGCGAACGACCTACACCG
AACTGAGATACCTACAGCGTGAGCTATGAGAAAGCGCCACGCTTCCCGAAGGGAGAAAGGCGGACAGGTA
TCCGGTAAGCGGCAGGGTCGGAACAGGAGAGCGCACGAGGGAGCTTCCAGGGGGAAACGCCTGGTATCTT
TATAGTCCTGTCGGGTTTCGCCACCTCTGACTTGAGCATCGATTTTTGTGATGCTCGTCAGGGGGGCGGA
GCCTATGGAAAAACGCCAGCAACGCAGAAAGGCCCACCCGAAGGTGAGCCAGGTGATTACATTTGGGCCC
TCATTAGAAAAACTCATCGAGCATCAAGTGAAACTGCAATTTATTCATATCAGGATTATCAATACCATAT
TTTTGAAAAAGCCGTTTCTGTAATGAAGGAGAAAACTCACCGAGGCAGTTCCATAGGATGGCAAGATCCT
GGTATCGGTCTGCGATTCCGACTCGTCCAACATCAATACAACCTATTAATTTCCCCTCGTCAAAAATAAG
GTTATCAAGTGAGAAATCACCATGAGTGACGACTGAATCCGGTGAGAATGGCAAAAGCTTATGCATTTCT
TTCCAGACTTGTTCAACAGGCCAGCCATTACGCTCGTCATCAAAATCACTCGCACCAACCAAACCGTTAT
TCATTCGTGATTGCGCCTGAGCGAGACGAAATACGCGATCGCCGTTAAAAGGACAATTACAAACAGGAAT
CGAATGCAACCGGCGCAGGAACACTGCCAGCGCATCAACAATATTTTCACCTGAATCAGGATATTCTTCT
AATACCTGGAATGCTGTTTTCCCTGGGATCGCAGTGGTGAGTAACCATGCATCATCAGGAGTACGGATAA
AATGCTTGATGGTCGGAAGAGGCATAAATTCCGTCAGCCAGTTTAGCCTGACCATCTCATCTGTAACATC
ATTGGCAACGCTACCTTTGCCATGTTTCAGAAACAACTCTGGCGCATCGGGCTTCCCATACAATCGATAG
ATTGTCGCACCTGATTGCCCGACATTATCGCGAGCCCATTTATACCCATATAAATCAGCATCCATGTTGG
AATTTAATCGCGGCCTCGAGCAAGACGTTTCCCGTTGAATATGGCTCATTTTAGCTTCCTTAGCTCCTGA
AAATCTCGATAACTCAAAAAATACGCCCGGTAGTGATCTTATTTCATTATGGTGAAAGTTGGAACCTCTT
ACGTGCCGATCAAGTCAAAAGCCTCCGGTCGGAGGCTTTTGACTTTCTGCTATGGAGGTCAGGTATGATT
TAAATGGTCAGTATTGAGCGATATCTAGAGAATTCGTCACGTCTCGTGGAAGAGACCGAATTCGCGGCCG
CTTCTAGAGCAATACGCAAACCGCCTCTCCCCGCGCGTTGGCCGATTCATTAATGCAGCTGGCACGACAG
GTTTCCCGACTGGAAAGCGGGCAGTGAGCGCAACGCAATTAATGTGAGTTAGCTCACTCATTAGGCACCC
CAGGCTTTACACTTTATGCTTCCGGCTCGTATGTTGTGTGGAATTGTGAGCGGATAACAATTTCACACAT
ACTAGAGAAAGAGGAGAAATACTAGATGGCTTCCTCCGAAGACGTTATCAAAGAGTTCATGCGTTTCAAA
GTTCGTATGGAAGGTTCCGTTAACGGTCACGAGTTCGAAATCGAAGGTGAAGGTGAAGGTCGTCCGTACG
AAGGTACCCAGACCGCTAAACTGAAAGTTACCAAAGGTGGTCCGCTGCCGTTCGCTTGGGACATCCTGTC
CCCGCAGTTCCAGTACGGTTCCAAAGCTTACGTTAAACACCCGGCTGACATCCCGGACTACCTGAAACTG
TCCTTCCCGGAAGGTTTCAAATGGGAACGTGTTATGAACTTCGAAGACGGTGGTGTTGTTACCGTTACCC
AGGACTCCTCCCTGCAAGACGGTGAGTTCATCTACAAAGTTAAACTGCGTGGTACCAACTTCCCGTCCGA
CGGTCCGGTTATGCAGAAAAAAACCATGGGTTGGGAAGCTTCCACCGAACGTATGTACCCGGAAGACGGT
GCTCTGAAAGGTGAAATCAAAATGCGTCTGAAACTGAAAGACGGTGGTCACTACGACGCTGAAGTTAAAA
CCACCTACATGGCTAAAAAACCGGTTCAGCTGCCGGGTGCTTACAAAACCGACATCAAACTGGACATCAC
CTCCCACAACGAAGACTACACCATCGTTGAACAGTACGAACGTGCTGAAGGTCGTCACTCCACCGGTGCT
TAATAACGCTGATAGTGCTAGTGTAGATCGCTACTAGAGCCAGGCATCAAATAAAACGAAAGGCTCAGTC
GAAAGACTGGGCCTTTCGTTTTATCTGTTGTTTGTCGGTGAACGCTCTCTACTAGAGTCACACTGGCTCA
CCTTCGGGTGGGCCTTTCTGCGTTTATATACTAGTAGCGGCCGCTGCAGGGTCTCTGTTGCGAGACGAA
