Features (pLannotate 1.2.2; 15 found; start..end, strand, type, name):
     48..68      -  misc_feature   BioBrick suffix: universal suffix for all parts
     75..102     -  terminator     T7Te terminator: phage T7 early transcription terminator
    118..189     -  terminator     rrnB T1 terminator: transcription terminator T1 from the E. coli rrnB gene
    237..911     -  CDS            mRFP1: mRFP1 is a basic (constitutively fluorescent) red fluorescent protein published in 2002, derived from Discosoma sp.. It is reported to be a somewhat slowly-maturing monomer with low acid sensitivity.
    947..963     -  protein_bind   lac operator: The lac repressor binds to the lac operator to inhibit transcription in E. coli. This inhibition can be relieved by adding lactose or isopropyl-β-D-thiogalactopyranoside (IPTG). lac repressor encoded by lacI
    971..1001    -  promoter       lac promoter: promoter for the E. coli lac operon
   1016..1037    -  protein_bind   CAP binding site: CAP binding activates transcription in the presence of cAMP. E. coli catabolite activator protein
   1050..1137    -  CDS            lacI (fragment): lac repressor; lacI; The lac repressor binds to the lac operator to inhibit transcription in E. coli. This inhibition can be relieved by adding lactose or isopropyl-β-D-thiogalactopyranoside (IPTG).
   1138..1159    -  misc_feature   BioBrick prefix: BioBrick prefix for parts that do not start with "ATG"
   1243..1274    +  terminator     tonB terminator: bidirectional E. coli tonB-P14 transcription terminator
   1275..1377    +  promoter       cat promoter: promoter of the E. coli cat gene encoding chloramphenicol acetyltransferase
   1378..2191    +  CDS            KanR (fragment): aminoglycoside phosphotransferase; aph(3')-Ia; confers resistance to kanamycin in bacteria or G418 (Geneticin®) in eukaryotes
   2214..2241    +  terminator     T7Te terminator: phage T7 early transcription terminator
   2253..2840    -  rep_origin     ori: high-copy-number ColE1/pMB1/pBR322/pUC origin of replication
   2862..2891    -  terminator     T3Te terminator: phage T3 early transcription terminator
>Addgene plasmid #100631 | YCe1713 HC_Kan_RFP-p21 | addgene full sequence | sequence record 192732 | Addgene NGS Result
CCTGAATGATATCAAGCTTGAATTCGTTTCGTCTCGCAACAGAGACCCTGCAGCGGCCGCTACTAGTATA
TAAACGCAGAAAGGCCCACCCGAAGGTGAGCCAGTGTGACTCTAGTAGAGAGCGTTCACCGACAAACAAC
AGATAAAACGAAAGGCCCAGTCTTTCGACTGAGCCTTTCGTTTTATTTGATGCCTGGCTCTAGTAGCGAT
CTACACTAGCACTATCAGCGTTATTAAGCACCGGTGGAGTGACGACCTTCAGCACGTTCGTACTGTTCAA
CGATGGTGTAGTCTTCGTTGTGGGAGGTGATGTCCAGTTTGATGTCGGTTTTGTAAGCACCCGGCAGCTG
AACCGGTTTTTTAGCCATGTAGGTGGTTTTAACTTCAGCGTCGTAGTGACCACCGTCTTTCAGTTTCAGA
CGCATTTTGATTTCACCTTTCAGAGCACCGTCTTCCGGGTACATACGTTCGGTGGAAGCTTCCCAACCCA
TGGTTTTTTTCTGCATAACCGGACCGTCGGACGGGAAGTTGGTACCACGCAGTTTAACTTTGTAGATGAA
CTCACCGTCTTGCAGGGAGGAGTCCTGGGTAACGGTAACAACACCACCGTCTTCGAAGTTCATAACACGT
TCCCATTTGAAACCTTCCGGGAAGGACAGTTTCAGGTAGTCCGGGATGTCAGCCGGGTGTTTAACGTAAG
CTTTGGAACCGTACTGGAACTGCGGGGACAGGATGTCCCAAGCGAACGGCAGCGGACCACCTTTGGTAAC
TTTCAGTTTAGCGGTCTGGGTACCTTCGTACGGACGACCTTCACCTTCACCTTCGATTTCGAACTCGTGA
CCGTTAACGGAACCTTCCATACGAACTTTGAAACGCATGAACTCTTTGATAACGTCTTCGGAGGAAGCCA
TCTAGTATTTCTCCTCTTTCTCTAGTATGTGTGAAATTGTTATCCGCTCACAATTCCACACAACATACGA
GCCGGAAGCATAAAGTGTAAAGCCTGGGGTGCCTAATGAGTGAGCTAACTCACATTAATTGCGTTGCGCT
CACTGCCCGCTTTCCAGTCGGGAAACCTGTCGTGCCAGCTGCATTAATGAATCGGCCAACGCGCGGGGAG
AGGCGGTTTGCGTATTGCTCTAGAAGCGGCCGCGAATTCGGTCTCTTCCACGAGACGTGACGAATTCTCT
AGATATCGCTCAATACTGACCATTTAAATCATACCTGACCTCCATAGCAGAAAGTCAAAAGCCTCCGACC
GGAGGCTTTTGACTTGATCGGCACGTAAGAGGTTCCAACTTTCACCATAATGAAATAAGATCACTACCGG
GCGTATTTTTTGAGTTATCGAGATTTTCAGGAGCTAAGGAAGCTAAAATGAGCCATATTCAACGGGAAAC
GTCTTGCTCGAGGCCGCGATTAAATTCCAACATGGATGCTGATTTATATGGGTATAAATGGGCTCGCGAT
AATGTCGGGCAATCAGGTGCGACAATCTATCGATTGTATGGGAAGCCCGATGCGCCAGAGTTGTTTCTGA
AACATGGCAAAGGTAGCGTTGCCAATGATGTTACAGATGAGATGGTCAGGCTAAACTGGCTGACGGAATT
TATGCCTCTTCCGACCATCAAGCATTTTATCCGTACTCCTGATGATGCATGGTTACTCACCACTGCGATC
CCAGGGAAAACAGCATTCCAGGTATTAGAAGAATATCCTGATTCAGGTGAAAATATTGTTGATGCGCTGG
CAGTGTTCCTGCGCCGGTTGCATTCGATTCCTGTTTGTAATTGTCCTTTTAACGGCGATCGCGTATTTCG
TCTCGCTCAGGCGCAATCACGAATGAATAACGGTTTGGTTGGTGCGAGTGATTTTGATGACGAGCGTAAT
GGCTGGCCTGTTGAACAAGTCTGGAAAGAAATGCATAAGCTTTTGCCATTCTCACCGGATTCAGTCGTCA
CTCATGGTGATTTCTCACTTGATAACCTTATTTTTGACGAGGGGAAATTAATAGGTTGTATTGATGTTGG
ACGAGTCGGAATCGCAGACCGATACCAGGATCTTGCCATCCTATGGAACTGCCTCGGTGAGTTTTCTCCT
TCATTACAGAAACGGCTTTTTCAAAAATATGGTATTGATAATCCTGATATGAATAAATTGCAGTTTCACT
TGATGCTCGATGAGTTTTTCTGAGGGCCCAAATGTAATCACCTGGCTCACCTTCGGGTGGGCCTTTCTGC
GTTGCTGGCGTTTTTCCATAGGCTCCGCCCCCCTGACGAGCATCACAAAAATCGATGCTCAAGTCAGAGG
TGGCGAAACCCGACAGGACTATAAAGATACCAGGCGTTTCCCCCTGGAAGCTCCCTCGTGCGCTCTCCTG
TTCCGACCCTGCCGCTTACCGGATACCTGTCCGCCTTTCTCCCTTCGGGAAGCGTGGCGCTTTCTCATAG
CTCACGCTGTAGGTATCTCAGTTCGGTGTAGGTCGTTCGCTCCAAGCTGGGCTGTGTGCACGAACCCCCC
GTTCAGCCCGACCGCTGCGCCTTATCCGGTAACTATCGTCTTGAGTCCAACCCGGTAAGACACGACTTAT
CGCCACTGGCAGCAGCCACTGGTAACAGGATTAGCAGAGCGAGGTATGTAGGCGGTGCTACAGAGTTCTT
GAAGTGGTGGCCTAACTACGGCTACACTAGAAGAACAGTATTTGGTATCTGCGCTCTGCTGAAGCCAGTT
ACCTCGGAAAAAGAGTTGGTAGCTCTTGATCCGGCAAACAAACCACCGCTGGTAGCGGTGGTTTTTTTGT
TTGCAAGCAGCAGATTACGCGCAGAAAAAAAGGATCTCAAGAAGATCCTTTGATTTTCTACCGAAGAAAG
GCCCACCCGTGAAGGTGAGCCAGTGAGTTGATTGCAGTCCAGTTACGCTGGAGTCTGAGGCTCGT
